Addgene plasmid #188137: pMXS-IRES-BLAST flag-CAD A1400E
Purpose: Expresses C-terminal flag-tagged human CAD A1400E in mammalian cells
Depositing lab: Richard Possemato. Depositing organization: NYU Grossman School of Medicine. Publication: Allosteric regulation of CAD modulates de novo pyrimidine synthesis during the cell cycle. Shin J, Mir H, Khurram MA, Fujihara KM, Dynlacht BD, Cardozo TJ, Possemato R. Nat Metab. 2023 Feb 6. doi: 10.1038/s42255-023-00735-9. PubMed 36747088.
Backbone
  Vector backbone: pMXS-IRES-BLAST
  Backbone size w/o insert (bp): 5623
  Vector type: Mammalian Expression, Retroviral
  Selectable markers: Blasticidin
Growth in bacteria
  Bacterial resistance: Ampicillin, 100 μg/mL
  Growth temperature: 37°C
  Growth strain: NEB Stable
  Copy number: High Copy
Gene/Insert
  Gene/Insert name: CAD (alt name: carbamoyl-phosphate synthetase 2, aspartate transcarbamylase, and dihydroorotase)
  Species: H. sapiens (human)
  Insert size (bp): 6702
  Mutation: TCC -> AGT silent mutations at nt439-441 eliminating PAM site for sgRNA target sequence 5'-ATTGGGGTCCAAGAATGGCA-3' and CT -> AA mutations at nt6121-6122 for Ala1400 -> Glu mutation of CAD
  Entrez Gene: CAD (a.k.a. CDG1Z, DEE50, EIEE50, GATD4)
  Tag / fusion protein: Flag tag (N terminal on insert)
  Cloning method: Gibson Cloning
  Sequencing primers: 5′ AGTAGACGGCATCGCAGCTTGGATA; 3′ CGGAATTTACGTAGCGGCCGC
Terms and licenses: Academic/Nonprofit Terms; Industry Terms: Not Available to Industry
How to cite: pMXS-IRES-BLAST flag-CAD A1400E was a gift from Richard Possemato (Addgene plasmid # 188137 ; http://n2t.net/addgene:188137 ; RRID:Addgene_188137)
