[The description below was written by a language model from this plasmid's Addgene catalogue record and pLannotate feature annotations shown in this document.]
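Description:
pMXS-IRES-BLAST flag-CAD A1400E is a Moloney murine leukemia virus-based retroviral vector for stable expression of a mutant human CAD in mammalian cells. It is maintained in E. coli through a high-copy ColE1/pUC-type origin and an ampicillin resistance gene (β-lactamase with its own promoter). The viral portion consists of a 5' MMLV LTR, the MMLV packaging signal with an extended region comprising a truncated gag lacking its start codon and a pol segment carrying the splice acceptor, and a 3' LTR. No separate internal promoter is annotated, so transcription of the payload presumably comes from the 5' LTR. Because the viral structural genes are absent, packaging functions have to be supplied in trans to produce infectious particles.

The payload is the roughly 6.7 kb human CAD coding sequence. CAD is the multifunctional enzyme of de novo pyrimidine synthesis, combining glutamine amidotransferase, carbamoyl-phosphate synthetase, aspartate transcarbamylase and dihydroorotase activities. It is followed by an EMCV IRES and the blasticidin S deaminase gene, so CAD and the selection marker are translated from one bicistronic transcript and transduced cells can be selected with blasticidin. The insert carries an Ala1400-to-Glu substitution, plus silent changes that remove the PAM of a CAD-targeting sgRNA. These changes make the cDNA resistant to Cas9 cutting, which suits re-expression in cells where endogenous CAD has been knocked out.

A Flag tag is present, but the record is inconsistent about its position: the purpose statement says C-terminal, while the tag field says N-terminal, and the tag is not annotated in the feature table. The associated study concerns allosteric regulation of CAD and pyrimidine synthesis during the cell cycle.
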