Features (pLannotate 1.2.2; 14 found; start..end, strand, type, name):
     22..615     +  LTR            LTR: long terminal repeat from Moloney murine leukemia virus
    678..877     +  misc_feature   MMLV Ψ: packaging signal of Moloney murine leukemia virus (MMLV)
    929..1017    +  misc_feature   MESV Ψ (fragment): packaging signal of murine embryonic stem cell virus
   1094..1510    +  CDS            gag (truncated): truncated Moloney murine leukemia virus (MMLV) gag gene lacking the start codon
   1520..1894    +  misc_feature   pol region: Moloney murine leukemia virus (MMLV) pol region containing the splice acceptor site
   1923..8597    +  CDS            CAD: PYR1_HUMAN - Experimental evidence at protein level: Swiss-Prot protein existence level 1. This protein is a 'fusion' protein encoding four enzymatic activities of the pyrimidine pathway (GATase, CPSase, ATCase and DHOase). From Homo sapiens (Human).
   8798..9260    +  misc_feature   IRES: internal ribosome entry site (IRES) of the encephalomyocarditis virus (EMCV)
   9280..9669    +  CDS            BSD: blasticidin S deaminase; Aspergillus terreus BSD; confers resistance to blasticidin
   9718..9839    +  LTR            3' LTR (ΔU3) (fragment): self-inactivating 3' long terminal repeat (LTR) from Moloney murine leukemia virus
   9840..10309   +  LTR            LTR: long terminal repeat from Moloney murine leukemia virus
  10375..10427   -  CDS            lacI (fragment): lac repressor; lacI; The lac repressor binds to the lac operator to inhibit transcription in E. coli. This inhibition can be relieved by adding lactose or isopropyl-β-D-thiogalactopyranoside (IPTG).
  10610..11198   -  rep_origin     ori: high-copy-number ColE1/pMB1/pBR322/pUC origin of replication
  11362..12222   -  CDS            AmpR: β-lactamase; bla; confers resistance to ampicillin, carbenicillin, and related antibiotics
  12223..12327   -  promoter       AmpR promoter: bla
>Addgene plasmid #188137 | pMXS-IRES-BLAST flag-CAD A1400E | addgene full sequence | sequence record 372255 | Addgene NGS Result
CCCGAAAAGTGCCACCTGCATAATGAAAGACCCCACCTGTAGGTTTGGCAAGCTAGCTTAAGTAACGCCA
TTTTGCAAGGCATGGAAAAATACATAACTGAGAATAGAAAAGTTCAGATCAAGGTCAGGAACAGATGGAA
CAGCTGAATATGGGCCAAACAGGATATCTGTGGTAAGCAGTTCCTGCCCCGGCTCAGGGCCAAGAACAGA
TGGAACAGCTGAATATGGGCCAAACAGGATATCTGTGGTAAGCAGTTCCTGCCCCGGCTCAGGGCCAAGA
ACAGATGGTCCCCAGATGCGGTCCAGCCCTCAGCAGTTTCTAGAGAACCATCAGATGTTTCCAGGGTGCC
CCAAGGACCTGAAATGACCCTGTGCCTTATTTGAACTAACCAATCAGTTCGCTTCTCGCTTCTGTTCGCG
CGCTTCTGCTCCCCGAGCTCAATAAAAGAGCCCACAACCCCTCACTCGGCGCGCCAGTCCTCCGATTGAC
TGAGTCGCCCGGGTACCCGTGTATCCAATAAACCCTCTTGCAGTTGCATCCGACTTGTGGTCTCGCTGTT
CCTTGGGAGGGTCTCCTCTGAGTGATTGACTACCCGTCAGCGGGGGTCTTTCATTTGGGGGCTCGTCCGG
GATCGGGAGACCCCTGCCCAGGGACCACCGACCCACCACCGGGAGGTAAGCTGGCCAGCAACTTATCTGT
GTCTGTCCGATTGTCTAGTGTCTATGACTGATTTTATGCGCCTGCGTCGGTACTAGTTAGCTAACTAGCT
CTGTATCTGGCGGACCCGTGGTGGAACTGACGAGTTCGGAACACCCGGCCGCAACCCTGGGAGACGTCCC
AGGGACTTCGGGGGCCGTTTTTGTGGCCCGACCTGAGTCCAAAAATCCCGATCGTTTTGGACTCTTTGGT
GCACCCCCCTAATAGGAGGGATATGTGGTTCTGGTAGGAGACGAGAACCTAAAACAGTTCCCGCCTCCGT
CTGAATTTTTGCTTTCGGTTTGGGACCGAAGCCGCGCCGCGCGTCTTGTCTGCTGCAGCATCGTTCTGTG
TTGTCTCTGTCTGACTGTGTTTCTGTATTTGTCTGAAAATTAGGGCCAGACTGTTACCACTCCCTTAAGT
TTGACCTTAGGTCACTGGAAAGATGTCGAGCGGATCGCTCACAACCAGTCGGTAGATGTCAAGAAGAGAC
GTTGGGTTACCTTCTGCTCTGCAGAATGGCCAACCTTTAACGTCGGATGGCCGCGAGACGGCACCTTTAA
CCGAGACCTCATCACCCAGGTTAAGATCAAGGTCTTTTCACCTGGCCCGCATGGACACCCAGACCAGGTC
CCCTACATCGTGACCTGGGAAGCCTTGGCTTTTGACCCCCCTCCCTGGGTCAAGCCCTTTGTACACCCTA
AGCCTCCGCCTCCTCTTCCTCCATCCGCCCCGTCTCTCCCCCTTGAACCTCCTCGTTCGACCCCGCCTCG
ATCCTCCCTTTATCCAGCCCTCACTCCTTCTCTAGGCGCCCCCATATGGCCATATGAGATCTTATATGGG
GCACCCCCGCCCCTTGTAAACTTCCCTGACCCTGACATGACAAGAGTTACTAACAGCCCCTCTCTCCAAG
CTCACTTACAGGCTCTCTACTTAGTCCAGCACGAAGTCTGGAGACCTCTGGCGGCAGCCTACCAAGAACA
ACTGGACCGACCGGTGGTACCTCACCCTTACCGAGTCGGCGACACAGTGTGGGTCCGCCGACACCAGACT
AAGAACCTAGAACCTCGCTGGAAAGGACCTTACACAGTCCTGCTGACCACCCCCACCGCCCTCAAAGTAG
ACGGCATCGCAGCTTGGATACACGCCGCCCACGTGAAGGCTGCCGACCCCGGGGGTGGACCATCCTCTAG
ACTGCCGGATCTAGCTAGTTAATTAAGGATCCATGGCGGCCCTAGTGTTGGAGGACGGGTCGGTCCTGCG
GGGCCAGCCCTTTGGGGCCGCCGTGTCGACTGCCGGGGAAGTGGTGTTTCAAACCGGCATGGTCGGCTAC
CCCGAGGCCCTCACTGATCCCTCCTACAAGGCACAGATCTTAGTGCTCACCTATCCTCTGATCGGCAACT
ATGGCATCCCCCCAGATGAAATGGATGAGTTCGGTCTCTGCAAGTGGTTTGAATCCTCGGGCATCCACGT
AGCAGCACTGGTAGTGGGAGAGTGCTGTCCTACTCCCAGCCACTGGAGTGCCACCCGCACCCTGCATGAG
TGGCTGCAGCAGCATGGCATCCCTGGCTTGCAAGGAGTAGACACTCGGGAGCTGACCAAGAAGTTGCGGG
AACAGGGGTCTCTGCTGGGGAAGCTGGTCCAGAATGGAACAGAACCTTCAAGTCTGCCATTCTTGGACCC
CAATGCCCGCCCCCTGGTACCAGAGGTCTCCATTAAGACTCCACGGGTATTCAATACAGGGGGTGCCCCT
CGGATCCTTGCTTTGGACTGTGGCCTCAAGTATAATCAGATCCGATGCCTCTGCCAGCGTGGGGCTGAGG
TCACTGTGGTACCCTGGGACCATGCACTAGACAGCCAAGAGTATGAGGGTCTCTTCTTAAGTAATGGGCC
TGGTGACCCTGCCTCCTATCCCAGTGTCGTATCCACACTGAGCCGTGTTTTATCTGAGCCTAATCCCCGA
CCTGTCTTTGGGATCTGCCTGGGACACCAGCTATTGGCCTTAGCCATTGGGGCCAAGACTTACAAGATGA
GATATGGGAACCGAGGCCATAACCAGCCCTGCTTGTTGGTGGGCTCTGGGCGCTGCTTTCTGACATCCCA
GAACCATGGGTTTGCTGTGGAGACAGACTCACTGCCAGCAGACTGGGCTCCTCTCTTCACCAACGCCAAT
GATGGTTCCAATGAAGGCATTGTGCACAACAGCTTGCCTTTCTTCAGTGTCCAGTTTCACCCAGAGCACC
AAGCTGGCCCTTCAGATATGGAACTGCTTTTCGATATCTTTCTGGAAACTGTGAAAGAGGCCACAGCTGG
GAACCCTGGGGGCCAGACAGTTAGAGAGCGGCTGACTGAGCGCCTCTGTCCCCCTGGGATTCCCACTCCC
GGCTCTGGACTTCCACCACCACGAAAGGTTCTGATCCTGGGCTCAGGGGGCCTCTCCATTGGCCAAGCTG
GAGAATTTGACTACTCGGGCTCTCAGGCAATTAAGGCCCTGAAGGAGGAAAACATCCAGACGTTGCTGAT
CAACCCCAATATTGCCACAGTGCAGACCTCCCAGGGGCTGGCCGACAAGGTCTATTTTCTTCCCATAACA
CCTCATTATGTAACCCAGGTGATACGTAATGAACGCCCCGATGGTGTGTTACTGACTTTTGGGGGCCAGA
CTGCTCTGAACTGTGGTGTGGAGCTGACCAAGGCCGGGGTGCTGGCTCGGTATGGGGTCCGGGTCCTGGG
CACACCAGTGGAGACCATTGAGCTGACCGAGGATCGACGGGCCTTTGCTGCCAGAATGGCAGAGATCGGA
GAGCATGTGGCCCCGAGCGAGGCAGCAAATTCTCTTGAACAGGCCCAGGCAGCCGCTGAACGGCTGGGGT
ACCCTGTGCTAGTGCGTGCAGCCTTTGCCCTGGGTGGCCTGGGCTCTGGCTTTGCCTCTAACAGGGAGGA
GCTCTCTGCTCTCGTGGCCCCAGCTTTTGCCCATACCAGCCAAGTGCTAGTAGACAAGTCTCTGAAGGGA
TGGAAGGAGATTGAGTACGAGGTGGTGAGAGACGCCTATGGCAACTGTGTCACGGTGTGTAACATGGAGA
ACTTGGACCCACTGGGCATCCACACTGGTGAGTCCATAGTGGTGGCCCCTAGCCAGACACTGAATGACAG
GGAGTATCAGCTCCTGAGGCAGACAGCTATCAAGGTGACCCAGCACCTGGGAATTGTTGGGGAGTGCAAT
GTGCAGTATGCCTTGAACCCTGAGTCTGAGCAGTATTACATCATTGAAGTGAATGCCAGGCTCTCTCGCA
GCTCTGCCCTGGCCAGTAAGGCCACAGGTTATCCACTGGCTTATGTGGCAGCCAAGCTAGCATTGGGCAT
CCCTTTGCCTGAGCTCAGGAACTCTGTGACAGGGGGTACAGCAGCCTTTGAACCCAGCGTGGATTATTGT
GTGGTGAAGATTCCTCGATGGGACCTTAGCAAGTTCCTGCGAGTCAGCACAAAGATTGGGAGCTGCATGA
AGAGCGTTGGTGAAGTCATGGGCATTGGGCGTTCATTTGAGGAGGCCTTCCAGAAGGCCCTGCGCATGGT
GGATGAGAACTGTGTGGGCTTTGATCACACAGTGAAACCAGTCAGCGATATGGAGTTGGAGACTCCAACA
GATAAGCGGATTTTTGTGGTGGCAGCTGCTTTGTGGGCTGGTTATTCAGTGGACCGCCTGTATGAGCTCA
CACGCATCGACCGCTGGTTCCTGCACCGAATGAAGCGTATCATCGCACATGCCCAGCTGCTAGAACAACA
CCGTGGACAGCCTTTGCCGCCAGACCTGCTGCAACAGGCCAAGTGTCTTGGCTTCTCAGACAAACAGATT
GCCCTTGCAGTTCTGAGCACAGAGCTGGCTGTTCGCAAGCTGCGTCAGGAACTGGGGATCTGTCCAGCAG
TGAAACAGATTGACACAGTTGCAGCTGAGTGGCCAGCCCAGACAAATTACCTATACCTAACGTATTGGGG
CACCACCCATGACCTCACCTTTCGAACACCTCATGTCCTAGTCCTTGGCTCTGGCGTCTACCGTATTGGC
TCTAGCGTTGAATTTGACTGGTGTGCTGTAGGCTGCATCCAGCAGCTCCGAAAGATGGGATATAAGACCA
TCATGGTGAACTATAACCCAGAGACAGTCAGCACCGACTATGACATGTGTGATCGACTCTACTTTGATGA
GATCTCTTTTGAGGTGGTGATGGACATCTATGAGCTCGAGAACCCTGAAGGTGTGATCCTATCCATGGGT
GGACAGCTGCCCAACAACATGGCCATGGCGTTGCATCGGCAGCAGTGCCGGGTGCTGGGCACCTCCCCTG
AAGCCATTGACTCGGCTGAGAACCGTTTCAAGTTTTCCCGGCTCCTTGACACCATTGGTATCAGCCAGCC
TCAGTGGAGGGAGCTCAGTGACCTCGAGTCTGCTCGCCAATTCTGCCAGACCGTGGGGTACCCCTGTGTG
GTGCGCCCCTCCTATGTGCTGAGCGGTGCTGCTATGAATGTGGCCTACACGGATGGAGACCTGGAGCGCT
TCCTGAGCAGCGCAGCAGCCGTCTCCAAAGAGCATCCCGTGGTCATCTCCAAGTTCATCCAGGAGGCTAA
GGAGATTGACGTGGATGCCGTGGCCTCTGATGGTGTGGTGGCAGCCATCGCCATCTCTGAGCATGTGGAG
AATGCAGGTGTGCATTCAGGTGATGCGACGCTGGTGACCCCCCCACAAGATATCACTGCCAAAACCCTGG
AGCGGATCAAAGCCATTGTGCATGCTGTGGGCCAGGAGCTACAGGTCACAGGACCCTTCAATCTGCAGCT
CATTGCCAAGGATGACCAGCTGAAAGTTATTGAATGCAACGTACGTGTCTCTCGCTCCTTCCCCTTCGTT
TCCAAGACACTGGGTGTGGACCTAGTAGCCTTGGCCACGCGGGTCATCATGGGGGAAGAAGTGGAACCTG
TGGGGCTAATGACTGGTTCTGGAGTTGTGGGAGTAAAGGTGCCTCAGTTCTCCTTCTCCCGCTTGGCGGG
TGCTGACGTGGTGTTGGGTGTGGAAATGACCAGTACTGGGGAGGTGGCCGGCTTTGGGGAGAGCCGCTGT
GAGGCATACCTCAAGGCCATGCTAAGCACTGGCTTTAAGATCCCCAAGAAGAATATCCTGCTGACCATTG
GCAGCTATAAGAACAAAAGCGAGCTGCTCCCAACTGTGCGGCTACTGGAGAGCCTGGGCTACAGCCTCTA
TGCCAGTCTCGGCACAGCTGACTTCTACACTGAGCATGGCGTCAAGGTAACAGCTGTGGACTGGCACTTT
GAGGAGGCTGTGGATGGTGAGTGCCCACCACAGCGGAGCATCCTGGAGCAGCTAGCTGAGAAAAACTTTG
AGCTGGTGATTAACCTGTCAATGCGTGGAGAAGGGGGCCGGCGTCTCTCTTCCTTTGTCACCAAGGGCTA
CCGCACCCGACGCTTGGCCGCTGACTTCTCCGTGCCCCTAATCATCGATATCAAGTGCACCAAACTCTTT
GTGGAGGCCCTAGGCCAGATCGGGCCAGCCCCTCCTTTGAAGGTGCATGTTGACTGTATGACCTCCCAAA
AGCTTGTGCGACTGCCGGGATTGATTGATGTCCATGTGCACCTGCGGGAACCAGGTGGGACACATAAGGA
GGACTTTGCTTCAGGCACAGCCGCTGCCCTGGCTGGGGGTATCACCATGGTGTGTGCCATGCCTAATACC
CGGCCCCCCATCATTGACGCCCCTGCTCTGGCCCTGGCCCAGAAGCTGGCAGAGGCTGGCGCCCGGTGCG
ACTTTGCGCTATTCCTTGGGGCCTCGTCTGAAAATGCAGGAACCTTGGGCACCGTGGCCGGGTCTGCAGC
CGGGCTGAAGCTTTACCTCAATGAGACCTTCTCTGAGCTGCGGCTGGACAGCGTGGTCCAGTGGATGGAG
CATTTCGAGACATGGCCCTCCCACCTCCCCATTGTGGCTCACGCGGAGCAGCAAACCGTGGCTGCTGTCC
TCATGGTGGCTCAGCTCACTCAGCGCTCAGTGCACATATGTCACGTGGCACGGAAGGAGGAGATCCTGCT
AATTAAAGCTGCAAAGGCACGGGGCTTGCCAGTGACCTGCGAGGTGGCTCCCCACCACCTGTTCCTAAGC
CATGATGACCTGGAGCGCCTGGGGCCTGGGAAGGGGGAGGTCCGGCCTGAGCTTGGCTCCCGCCAGGATG
TGGAAGCCCTGTGGGAGAACATGGCTGTCATCGACTGCTTTGCCTCAGACCATGCTCCCCATACCTTGGA
GGAGAAGTGTGGGTCCAGGCCCCCACCTGGGTTCCCAGGGTTAGAGACCATGCTGCCACTACTCCTGACG
GCTGTAAGCGAGGGCCGGCTCAGCCTGGACGACCTGCTGCAGCGATTGCACCACAATCCTCGGCGCATCT
TTCACCTGCCTCCGCAGGAGGACACCTATGTGGAGGTGGATCTGGAGCATGAGTGGACAATTCCCAGCCA
CATGCCCTTCTCCAAGGCCCACTGGACACCTTTTGAAGGGCAGAAAGTGAAGGGCACCGTCCGCCGTGTG
GTCCTGCGAGGGGAGGTTGCCTATATCGATGGGCAGGTTCTGGTACCCCCGGGCTATGGACAGGATGTAC
GGAAGTGGCCACAGGGGGCTGTTCCTCAGCTCCCACCCTCAGCCCCTGCCACTAGTGAGATGACCACGAC
ACCTGAAAGACCCCGCCGTGGCATCCCAGGGCTTCCTGATGGCCGCTTCCATCTGCCGCCCCGAATCCAT
CGAGCCTCCGACCCAGGTTTGCCAGCTGAGGAGCCAAAGGAGAAGTCCTCTCGGAAGGTAGCCGAGCCAG
AGCTGATGGGAACCCCTGATGGCACCTGCTACCCTCCACCACCAGTACCGAGACAGGCATCTCCCCAGAA
CCTGGGGACCCCTGGCTTGCTGCACCCCCAGACCTCACCCCTGCTGCACTCATTAGTGGGCCAACATATC
CTGTCCGTCCAGCAGTTCACCAAGGATCAGATGTCTCACCTGTTCAATGTGGCACACACACTGCGTATGA
TGGTGCAGAAGGAGCGGAGCCTCGACATCCTGAAGGGGAAGGTCATGGCCTCCATGTTCTATGAAGTGAG
CACACGGACCAGCAGCTCCTTTGCAGCAGCCATGGCCCGGCTGGGAGGTGCTGTGCTCAGCTTCTCGGAA
GCCACATCGTCCGTCCAGAAGGGCGAATCCCTGGCTGACTCCGTGCAGACCATGAGCTGCTATGCCGACG
TCGTCGTGCTCCGGCACCCCCAGCCTGGAGCAGTGGAGCTGGCCGCCAAGCACTGCCGGAGGCCAGTGAT
CAATGCTGGGGATGGGGTCGGAGAGCACCCCACCCAGGCCCTGCTGGACATCTTCACCATCCGTGAGGAG
CTGGGAACTGTCAATGGCATGACGATCACGATGGTGGGTGACCTGAAGCACGGACGCACAGTACATTCCC
TGGCCTGCCTGCTCACCCAGTATCGTGTCAGCCTGCGCTACGTGGCACCTCCCAGCCTGCGCATGCCACC
CACTGTGCGGGCCTTCGTGGCCTCCCGCGGCACCAAGCAGGAGGAATTCGAGAGCATTGAGGAGGCGCTG
CCTGACACTGATGTGCTCTACATGACTCGAATCCAGAAGGAACGATTTGGCTCTACCCAGGAGTACGAAG
CTTGCTTTGGTCAGTTCATCCTCACTCCCCACATCATGACCCGGGCCAAGAAGAAGATGGTGGTGATGCA
CCCGATGCCCCGTGTCAACGAGATAAGCGTGGAAGTGGACTCGGATCCCCGCGCAGCCTACTTCCGCCAG
GCTGAGAACGGCATGTACATCCGCATGGCTCTGTTAGCCACCGTGCTGGGCCGTTTCGACTACAAAGACG
ATGACGACAAGTAGGAATTCCTGCAGGCCTCGAGGGCCGGCGCGCCGCGGCCGCTACGTAAATTCCGCCC
CCCCCCCCCCTCTCCCTCCCCCCCCCCTAACGTTACTGGCCGAAGCCGCTTGGAATAAGGCCGGTGTGCG
TTTGTCTATATGTTATTTTCCACCATATTGCCGTCTTTTGGCAATGTGAGGGCCCGGAAACCTGGCCCTG
TCTTCTTGACGAGCATTCCTAGGGGTCTTTCCCCTCTCGCCAAAGGAATGCAAGGTCTGTTGAATGTCGT
GAAGGAAGCAGTTCCTCTGGAAGCTTCTTGAAGACAAACAACGTCTGTAGCGACCCTTTGCAGGCAGCGG
AACCCCCCACCTGGCGACAGGTGCCTCTGCGGCCAAAAGCCACGTGTATAAGATACACCTGCAAAGGCGG
CACAACCCCAGTGCCACGTTGTGAGTTGGATAGTTGTGGAAAGAGTCAAATGGCTCTCCTCAAGCGTATT
CAACAAGGGGCTGAAGGATGCCCAGAAGGTACCCCATTGTATGGGATCTGATCTGGGGCCTCGGTGCACA
TGCTTTACATGTGTTTAGTCGAGGTTAAAAAAACGTCTAGGCCCCCCGAACCACGGGGACGTGGTTTTCC
TTTGAAAAACACGATGATAATATGGCCACAACCATGGTTCCTTTGTCTCAAGAAGAATCCACCCTCATTG
AAAGAGCAACGGCTACAATCAACAGCATCCCCATCTCTGAAGACTACAGCGTCGCCAGCGCAGCTCTCTC
TAGCGACGGCCGCATCTTCACTGGTGTCAATGTATATCATTTTACTGGGGGACCTTGTGCAGAACTCGTG
GTGCTGGGCACTGCTGCTGCTGCGGCAGCTGGCAACCTGACTTGTATCGTCGCGATCGGAAATGAGAACA
GGGGCATCTTGAGCCCCTGCGGACGGTGCCGACAGGTGCTTCTCGATCTGCATCCTGGGATCAAAGCCAT
AGTGAAGGACAGTGATGGACAGCCGACGGCAGTTGGGATTCGTGAATTGCTGCCCTCTGGTTATGTGTGG
GAGGGCTAAGTCGACGATAAAATAAAAGATTTTATTTAGTCTCCAGAAAAAGGGGGGAATGAAAGACCCC
ACCTGTAGGTTTGGCAAGCTAGCTTAAGTAACGCCATTTTGCAAGGCATGGAAAAATACATAACTGAGAA
TAGAGAAGTTCAGATCAAGGTCAGGAACAGATGGAACAGCTGAATATGGGCCAAACAGGATATCTGTGGT
AAGCAGTTCCTGCCCCGGCTCAGGGCCAAGAACAGATGGAACAGCTGAATATGGGCCAAACAGGATATCT
GTGGTAAGCAGTTCCTGCCCCGGCTCAGGGCCAAGAACAGATGGTCCCCAGATGCGGTCCAGCCCTCAGC
AGTTTCTAGAGAACCATCAGATGTTTCCAGGGTGCCCCAAGGACCTGAAATGACCCTGTGCCTTATTTGA
ACTAACCAATCAGTTCGCTTCTCGCTTCTGTTCGCGCGCTTCTGCTCCCCGAGCTCAATAAAAGAGCCCA
CAACCCCTCACTCGGGGCGCCAGTCCTCCGATTGACTGAGTCGCCCGGGTACCCGTGTATCCAATAAACC
CTCTTGCAGTTGCATCCGACTTGTGGTCTCGCTGTTCCTTGGGAGGGTCTCCTCTGAGTGATTGACTACC
CGTCAGCGGGGGTCTTTCACATGCAGCATGTATCAAAATTAATTTGGTTTTTTTTCTTAAGTATTTACAT
TAAATGGCCATAGTTGCATTAATGAATCGGCCAACGCGCGGGGAGAGGCGGTTTGCGTATTGGGCGCTCT
TCCGCTTCCTCGCTCACTGACTCGCTGCGCTCGGTCGTTCGGCTGCGGCGAGCGGTATCAGCTCACTCAA
AGGCGGTAATACGGTTATCCACAGAATCAGGGGATAACGCAGGAAAGAACATGTGAGCAAAAGGCCAGCA
AAAGGCCAGGAACCGTAAAAAGGCCGCGTTGCTGGCGTTTTTCCATAGGCTCCGCCCCCCTGACGAGCAT
CACAAAAATCGACGCTCAAGTCAGAGGTGGCGAAACCCGACAGGACTATAAAGATACCAGGCGTTTCCCC
CTGGAAGCTCCCTCGTGCGCTCTCCTGTTCCGACCCTGCCGCTTACCGGATACCTGTCCGCCTTTCTCCC
TTCGGGAAGCGTGGCGCTTTCTCATAGCTCACGCTGTAGGTATCTCAGTTCGGTGTAGGTCGTTCGCTCC
AAGCTGGGCTGTGTGCACGAACCCCCCGTTCAGCCCGACCGCTGCGCCTTATCCGGTAACTATCGTCTTG
AGTCCAACCCGGTAAGACACGACTTATCGCCACTGGCAGCAGCCACTGGTAACAGGATTAGCAGAGCGAG
GTATGTAGGCGGTGCTACAGAGTTCTTGAAGTGGTGGCCTAACTACGGCTACACTAGAAGAACAGTATTT
GGTATCTGCGCTCTGCTGAAGCCAGTTACCTTCGGAAAAAGAGTTGGTAGCTCTTGATCCGGCAAACAAA
CCACCGCTGGTAGCGGTGGTTTTTTTGTTTGCAAGCAGCAGATTACGCGCAGAAAAAAAGGATCTCAAGA
AGATCCTTTGATCTTTTCTACGGGGTCTGACGCTCAGTGGAACGAAAACTCACGTTAAGGGATTTTGGTC
ATGAGATTATCAAAAAGGATCTTCACCTAGATCCTTTTGCGGCCGGCCGCAAATCAATCTAAAGTATATA
TGAGTAAACTTGGTCTGACAGTTACCAATGCTTAATCAGTGAGGCACCTATCTCAGCGATCTGTCTATTT
CGTTCATCCATAGTTGCCTGACTCCCCGTCGTGTAGATAACTACGATACGGGAGGGCTTACCATCTGGCC
CCAGTGCTGCAATGATACCGCGAGACCCACGCTCACCGGCTCCAGATTTATCAGCAATAAACCAGCCAGC
CGGAAGGGCCGAGCGCAGAAGTGGTCCTGCAACTTTATCCGCCTCCATCCAGTCTATTAATTGTTGCCGG
GAAGCTAGAGTAAGTAGTTCGCCAGTTAATAGTTTGCGCAACGTTGTTGCCATTGCTACAGGCATCGTGG
TGTCACGCTCGTCGTTTGGTATGGCTTCATTCAGCTCCGGTTCCCAACGATCAAGGCGAGTTACATGATC
CCCCATGTTGTGCAAAAAAGCGGTTAGCTCCTTCGGTCCTCCGATCGTTGTCAGAAGTAAGTTGGCCGCA
GTGTTATCACTCATGGTTATGGCAGCACTGCATAATTCTCTTACTGTCATGCCATCCGTAAGATGCTTTT
CTGTGACTGGTGAGTACTCAACCAAGTCATTCTGAGAATAGTGTATGCGGCGACCGAGTTGCTCTTGCCC
GGCGTCAATACGGGATAATACCGCGCCACATAGCAGAACTTTAAAAGTGCTCATCATTGGAAAACGTTCT
TCGGGGCGAAAACTCTCAAGGATCTTACCGCTGTTGAGATCCAGTTCGATGTAACCCACTCGTGCACCCA
ACTGATCTTCAGCATCTTTTACTTTCACCAGCGTTTCTGGGTGAGCAAAAACAGGAAGGCAAAATGCCGC
AAAAAAGGGAATAAGGGCGACACGGAAATGTTGAATACTCATACTCTTCCTTTTTCAATATTATTGAAGC
ATTTATCAGGGTTATTGTCTCATGAGCGGATACATATTTGAATGTATTTAGAAAAATAAACAAATAGGGG
TTCCGCGCACATTTC
